>Addgene plasmid #42577 | pHisAlix deltaPRD | depositor partial sequence | sequence record 57569 | Nucleotides 1-2106 of the gene for Homo sapiens ALIX
ATGTCGTACTACCATCACCATCACCATCACGATTACGATATCCCAACGACCGAAAACCTGTATTTTCAGG
GCGCCATGGGATCCATGGCGACATTCATCTCGGTGCAGCTGAAAAAGACCTCAGAGGTGGACCTGGCCAA
GCCGCTGGTGAAGTTCATCCAGCAGACTTACCCAAGCGGCGGGGAAGAGCAGGCCCAGTACTGCCGCGCG
GCGGAGGAGCTCAGCAAGCTGCGCCGCGCCGCAGTCGGTCGTCCGCTGGACAAGCACGAGGGCGCGCTCG
AGACGCTCCTGAGATATTATGATCAGATTTGTTCTATTGAACCCAAATTCCCATTTTCTGAAAATCAGAT
CTGCTTGACATTTACCTGGAAGGATGCTTTCGATAAAGGTTCACTTTTTGGAGGCTCTGTAAAACTGGCT
CTTGCAAGCTTAGGATATGAAAAGAGCTGTGTGTTGTTCAATTGTGCAGCCTTAGCTAGCCAAATTGCAG
CAGAACAGAACCTGGATAATGATGAAGGATTGAAAATCGCTGCTAAACATTACCAGTTTGCTAGTGGTGC
CTTTTTACATATTAAAGAGACGGTTTTATCTGCCTTAAGTCGAGAGCCGACCGTGGACATATCTCCAGAT
ACTGTTGGGACCCTCAGTCTTATTATGCTGGCACAGGCTCAAGAAGTATTTTTTTTAAAAGCCACAAGAG
ATAAAATGAAAGATGCCATCATAGCTAAATTGGCTAATCAGGCTGCAGATTATTTTGGTGATGCTTTCAA
ACAGTGTCAATACAAAGATACTCTCCCCAAGGAGGTGTTCCCTGTCTTGGCTGCAAAGCACTGTATCATG
CAGGCCAATGCTGAGTACCATCAGTCTATCCTGGCAAAACAGCAGAAGAAATTTGGAGAAGAAATTGCAA
GGTTACAGCATGCAGCAGAACTGATTAAAACAGTGGCATCTCGCTATGATGAATATGTTAATGTGAAGGA
TTTTTCTGACAAAATCAATCGTGCCCTTGCTGCAGCAAAGAAGGATAATGACTTCATTTATCATGATCGA
GTTCCAGACCTTAAAGATCTAGATCCTATTGGCAAAGCCACACTTGTGAAATCTACCCCGGTCAATGTAC
CCATCAGTCAGAAATTTACTGATCTGTTTGAGAAGATGGTTCCCGTGTCAGTACAGCAGTCTTTGGCTGC
CTATAATCAGAGGAAAGCCGATTTGGTTAACAGATCAATTGCTCAGATGAGAGAAGCCACCACTTTGGCA
AATGGGGTGCTAGCTTCCCTTAATCTTCCAGCAGCAATTGAAGATGTGTCTGGAGACACTGTACCTCAGT
CTATATTGACTAAATCCAGATCTGTGATTGAACAGGGAGGCATCCAGACTGTTGATCAGTTGATTAAAGA
ACTGCCTGAATTACTGCAACGAAATAGAGAAATCCTAGATGAGTCATTAAGGTTGTTGGATGAAGAAGAA
GCAACCGATAATGATTTAAGAGCAAAATTTAAGGAACGTTGGCAAAGGACACCATCCAATGAACTGTATA
AGCCTTTAAGAGCAGAGGGAACCAACTTCAGAACAGTTTTAGATAAAGCTGTGCAGGCAGATGGACAAGT
GAAAGAATGTTACCAGTCTCATCGTGACACCATCGTGCTTTTGTGTAAGCCAGAGCCTGAGCTGAATGCT
GCCATCCCTTCTGCTAATCCGGCAAAGACCATGCAGGGCAGTGAGGTTGTAAATGTCTTAAAATCCTTAT
TGTCAAATCTTGATGAAGTAAAGAAGGAAAGAGAGGGTCTGGAGAATGACTTGAAATCTGTGAATTTTGA
CATGACAAGCAAGTTTTTGACAGCCCTGGCTCAAGATGGTGTGATAAATGAAGAAGCTCTTTCTGTTACT
GAACTAGATCGAGTCTATGGAGGTCTTACAACTAAAGTCCAAGAATCTCTAAAGAAACAGGAGGGACTTC
TTAAAAATATTCAGGTCTCACATCAGGAATTTTCAAAAATGAAACAATCTAATAATGAAGCTAACTTAAG
AGAAGAAGTTTTGAAGAATTTAGCTACTGCATATGACAACTTTGTTGAACTTGTAGCTAATTTGAAGGAA
GGCACAAAGTTTTACAATGAGTTGACTGAAATCCTGGTCAGGTTCCAGAACAAATGCAGTGATATAGTTT
TTGCACGGAAGACAGAAAGATAA
