>Addgene plasmid #42577 | pHisAlix deltaPRD | addgene partial sequence | sequence record 67752 | T7 5'-TAATACGACTCACTATAGGG-3'
ATTCCCCTCTAGAAATAATTTTGTTTAACTTTAAGAAGGAGATATACATATGTCGTACTACCATCACCAT
CACCATCACGATTACGATATCCCAACGACCGAAAACCTGTATTTTCAGGGCGCCATGGGATCCATGGCGA
CATTCATCTCGGTGCAGCTGAAAAAGACCTCAGAGGTGGACCTGGCCAAGCCGCTGGTGAAGTTCATCCA
GCAGACTTACCCAAGCGGCGGGGAAGAGCAGGCCCAGTACTGCCGCGCGGCGGAGGAGCTCAGCAAGCTG
CGCCGCGCCGCAGTCGGTCGTCCGCTGGACAAGCACGAGGGCGCGCTCGAGACGCTCCTGAGATATTATG
ATCAGATTTGTTCTATTGAACCCAAATTCCCATTTTCTGAAAATCAGATCTGCTTGACATTTACCTGGAA
GGATGCTTTCGATAAAGGTTCACTTTTTGGAGGCTCTGTAAAACTGGCTCTTGCAAGCTTAGGATATGAA
AAGAGCTGTGTGTTGTTCAATTGTGCAGCCTTAGCTAGCCAAATTGCAGCAGAACAGAACCTGGATAATG
ATGAAGGATTGAAAATCGCTGCTAAACATTACCAGTTTGCTAGTGGTGCCTTTTTACATATTAAAGAGAC
GGTTTTATCTGCCTTAAGTCGAGAGCCGACCGTGGACATATCTCCAGATACTGTTGGGACCCTCAGTCTT
ATTATGCTGGCACAGGCTCAAGAAGTATTTTTTTTAAAAGCCACAAGAGATAAAATGAAAGATGCCATCA
TAGCTAAATTGGCTAATCAGGCTGCAGATTATTTTGGTGATGCTTTCAAACAGTGTCAATACAAAGATAC
TCTCCCCAAGGAGGTGTTCCCTGTCTTGGCTGCAAAGCACTGTATCATGCAGGCCAATGCTGAGTACCAT
CAGTCTATCCTGGCAAAACAGCA
