>Addgene plasmid #42577 | pHisAlix deltaPRD | addgene partial sequence | sequence record 67753 | T7term 5'-GCTAGTTATTGCTCAGCGG-3'
TCAGCTTCTTTCGGGCTTTGTTAGCAGCCGGATCTCAGTGGTGGTGGTGGTGGTGCTCGAGACTGCAGGC
TCTAGATTCGAAAGCGGCCGCTTATCTTTCTGTCTTCCGTGCAAAAACTATATCACTGCATTTGTTCTGG
AACCTGACCAGGATTTCAGTCAACTCATTGTAAAACTTTGTGCCTTCCTTCAAATTAGCTACAAGTTCAA
CAAAGTTGTCATATGCAGTAGCTAAATTCTTCAAAACTTCTTCTCTTAAGTTAGCTTCATTATTAGATTG
TTTCATTTTTGAAAATTCCTGATGTGAGACCTGAATATTTTTAAGAAGTCCCTCCTGTTTCTTTAGAGAT
TCTTGGACTTTAGTTGTAAGACCTCCATAGACTCGATCTAGTTCAGTAACAGAAAGAGCTTCTTCATTTA
TCACACCATCTTGAGCCAGGGCTGTCAAAAACTTGCTTGTCATGTCAAAATTCACAGATTTCAAGTCATT
CTCCAGACCCTCTCTTTCCTTCTTTACTTCATCAAGATTTGACAATAAGGATTTTAAGACATTTACAACC
TCACTGCCCTGCATGGTCTTTGCCGGATTAGCAGAAGGGATGGCAGCATTCAGCTCAGGCTCTGGCTTAC
ACAAAAGCACGATGGTGTCACGATGAGACTGGTAACATTCTTTCACTTGTCCATCTGCCTGCACAGCTTT
ATCTAAAACTGTTCTGAAGTTGGTTCCCTCTGCTCTTAAAGGCTTATACAGTTCATTGGATGGTGTCCTT
TGCCAACGTTCCTTAAATTTTGCTCTTAAATCATTATCGGTTGCTTCTTCTTCATCCAACAACCTTAATG
ACTCATCTAGGATTTCTCTATTTCGTTGCAGTAATTCAGGCAGTTCTTTAATCAACTGATC
