[The description below was written by a language model from this plasmid's Addgene catalogue record.]
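Description:
pHisAlix deltaPRD is a bacterial expression plasmid built on the pHIS-parallel2 backbone (about 5.5 kb), giving a total size of roughly 7.7 kb. It is maintained as a high-copy plasmid in E. coli under ampicillin selection. The record does not explicitly name the promoter or origin of replication, but the listed sequencing primers (T7 forward and T7 terminator) indicate that the insert lies between T7 promoter and terminator sequences. This fits a T7 RNA polymerase-driven expression cassette of the kind used for recombinant protein production.

The insert is a roughly 2.2 kb fragment of human PDCD6IP encoding ALIX residues 1-702, cloned between BamHI and NotI sites that are both retained. This truncation removes the C-terminal proline-rich domain (hence "delta-PRD"). The coding sequence corresponds to isoform 1, which lacks five amino acids found in isoform 2, and it carries a silent A1617G change that does not alter the protein. The backbone supplies an N-terminal His tag followed by a TEV protease cleavage site, so the protein can be captured by metal-affinity chromatography and the tag then removed by TEV digestion.

ALIX is an accessory factor of the ESCRT (endosomal sorting complex required for transport) pathway. The associated publication concerns in vitro reconstitution of ordered ESCRT assembly at membrane-bound HIV-1 Gag clusters. The construct is therefore suited to producing purified, PRD-deleted ALIX for biochemical and reconstitution experiments of that kind.
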