Addgene plasmid #42577: pHisAlix deltaPRD
Depositing lab: James Hurley. Depositing organization: National Institute of Diabetes & Digestive & Kidney Diseases (NIDDK). Publication: In vitro reconstitution of the ordered assembly of the endosomal sorting complex required for transport at membrane-bound HIV-1 Gag clusters. Carlson LA, Hurley JH. Proc Natl Acad Sci U S A. 2012 Oct 16;109(42):16928-33. doi: 10.1073/pnas.1211759109. Epub 2012 Oct 1. PubMed 23027949.
Backbone
  Vector backbone: pHIS-parallel2
  Backbone size w/o insert (bp): 5500
  Total vector size (bp): 7693
  Vector type: Bacterial Expression
Growth in bacteria
  Bacterial resistance: Ampicillin, 100 μg/mL
  Growth temperature: 37°C
  Growth strain: DH5alpha
  Copy number: High Copy
Gene/Insert
  Gene/Insert name: delta-PRD ALIX (residues 1-702) (alt name: isoform 1, lacks 5 amino acids present in isoform 2)
  Species: H. sapiens (human)
  Insert size (bp): 2193
  Mutation: silent mutation A1617G (numbering in ALIX gene)
  GenBank ID: NM_013374.4
  Entrez Gene: PDCD6IP (a.k.a. AIP1, ALIX, DRIP4, HP95, MCPH29)
  Tag / fusion protein: HIS-TEV (N terminal on backbone)
  Cloning method: Restriction Enzyme; 5′ cloning site BamHI (not destroyed); 3′ cloning site NotI (not destroyed)
  Sequencing primers: 5′ T7; 3′ T7-term
Terms and licenses: Academic/Nonprofit Terms; Industry Terms: Not Available to Industry
How to cite: pHisAlix deltaPRD was a gift from James Hurley (Addgene plasmid # 42577 ; http://n2t.net/addgene:42577 ; RRID:Addgene_42577)
